Addgene plasmid #80330: pKT3Ts-goldyTALEN
Purpose: (Empty Backbone) Updated TALEN vector; compatible with the Golden Gate TALEN assembly protocol. More stable backbone with reduced recombination compared to pT3Ts-goldyTALEN due to the removal of a lacZ sequence
Depositing lab: Jeffrey Essner. Depositing organization: Iowa State University. Publication: GoldyTALEN Vectors with Improved Efficiency for Golden Gate TALEN Assembly. Welker JM, Wierson WA, Wang Y, Poshusta TL, McNulty MS, Tisdale EE, Solin SL, Ekker SC, Clark KJ, McGrail M, Essner JJ. Hum Gene Ther. 2016 Jun;27(6):423-4. doi: 10.1089/hum.2016.012. Epub 2016 May 6. PubMed 27094430.
Backbone
  Vector backbone: pK-SV40AX2woSV40
  Backbone size (bp): 3863
  Modifications to backbone: Base pair mutation T>C at position 438 of the Kan resistance gene to silence an unwanted EspI restriction site. Suggested linearization site is SpeI.
  Vector type: Bacterial Expression, TALEN
  Promoter: T3
  Selectable markers: LacZ
Growth in bacteria
  Bacterial resistance: Kanamycin, 50 μg/mL
  Growth temperature: 37°C
  Growth strain: DH5alpha
  Copy number: Unknown
Gene/Insert
  Cloning method: Restriction Enzyme
  Sequencing primers: 5′ ttggcgtcggcaaacagtgg; 3′ Ggcgacgaggtggtcgttgg
Terms and licenses: Academic/Nonprofit Terms; Industry Terms: Not Available to Industry
How to cite: pKT3Ts-goldyTALEN was a gift from Jeffrey Essner (Addgene plasmid # 80330 ; http://n2t.net/addgene:80330 ; RRID:Addgene_80330)
