[The description below was written by a language model from this plasmid's Addgene catalogue record and the feature table of its GenBank file.]
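Description:
pKT3Ts-goldyTALEN is an empty destination backbone for building TALEN nucleases with the Golden Gate TALEN assembly system. It is built on the pK-SV40AX2woSV40 backbone (listed at about 3.9 kb) and is propagated in E. coli under kanamycin selection; the origin of replication and copy number are not stated in the record. The kanamycin resistance gene carries a single silent T>C change that removes an unwanted EspI site, presumably so that this enzyme can be reserved for the assembly step. The record describes the plasmid as an update of pT3Ts-goldyTALEN, in which removing a lacZ sequence from the backbone reduces recombination and makes the vector more stable.

The listed promoter is T3, the promoter for bacteriophage T3 RNA polymerase. Together with the suggested SpeI linearization site, this points to the usual workflow: an assembled TALEN is linearized and used as template for in vitro transcription of TALEN mRNA. LacZ is given as the selectable marker, consistent with a lacZ-alpha stuffer that allows blue/white screening, with repeat arrays replacing the stuffer during assembly.

The available annotated sequence covers only a 939 bp portion of the plasmid. It shows a lacZ-alpha cassette with its lac promoter, lac operator and CAP binding site, short T7 and T3 promoter sequences embedded within the lacZ-alpha region, and standard M13 primer sites. The TALEN scaffold, nuclease domain, kanamycin marker and origin are not annotated in this fragment. Whether the T3 element seen here is the one that drives TALEN transcription cannot be determined from the partial record.
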