LOCUS       Exported 939 bp ds-DNA linear SYN 19-JUL-2021
DEFINITION  Updated TALEN vector; compatible with the Golden Gate TALEN assembly
            protocol. More stable backbone with reduced recombination compared
            to pT3Ts-goldyTALEN due to the removal of a lacZ sequence.
ACCESSION   .
VERSION     .
KEYWORDS    pKT3Ts-goldyTALEN
SOURCE      synthetic DNA construct
  ORGANISM  synthetic DNA construct
REFERENCE   1 (bases 1 to 939)
  AUTHORS   Welker JM, Wierson WA, Wang Y, Poshusta TL, McNulty MS, Tisdale EE,
            Solin SL, Ekker SC, Clark KJ, McGrail M, Essner JJ
  TITLE     GoldyTALEN Vectors with Improved Efficiency for Golden Gate TALEN
            Assembly.
  JOURNAL   Hum Gene Ther. 2016 Jun;27(6):423-4. doi: 10.1089/hum.2016.012. Epub
            2016 May 6.
  PUBMED    27094430
REFERENCE   2 (bases 1 to 939)
  AUTHORS   .
  TITLE     Direct Submission
  JOURNAL   Exported Jul 19, 2021 from SnapGene Server 1.1.58
            http://www.snapgene.com
FEATURES             Location/Qualifiers
     source          1..939
                     /organism="synthetic DNA construct"
                     /mol_type="other DNA"
     CDS             complement(30..437)
                     /codon_start=1
                     /gene="lacZ fragment"
                     /product="LacZ-alpha fragment of beta-galactosidase"
                     /label=lacZ-alpha
                     /translation="MTMITPSAQLTLTKGNKSWRTSRGGPVPNSPYSESYYARSLAVVL
                     QRRDWENPGVTQLNRLAAHPPFASWRNSEEARTDRPSQQLRSLNGEWDAPCSGARLQGG
                     TRQCIARCMHCLHCGHAATFCNLHKLACVQL"
     primer_bind     287..309
                     /label=M13/pUC Forward
                     /note="In lacZ gene"
     primer_bind     301..318
                     /label=M13 Forward
                     /note="In lacZ gene. Also called M13-F20 or M13 (-21)
                     Forward"
     primer_bind     302..318
                     /label=M13 fwd
                     /note="common sequencing primer, one of multiple similar
                     variants"
     primer_bind     328..347
                     /label=T7
                     /note="T7 promoter, forward primer"
     promoter        328..346
                     /label=T7 promoter
                     /note="promoter for bacteriophage T7 RNA polymerase"
     primer_bind     complement(394..414)
                     /label=T3
                     /note="T3 promoter, forward primer"
     promoter        complement(394..412)
                     /label=T3 promoter
                     /note="promoter for bacteriophage T3 RNA polymerase"
     primer_bind     complement(433..449)
                     /label=M13 rev
                     /note="common sequencing primer, one of multiple similar
                     variants"
     primer_bind     complement(433..449)
                     /label=M13 Reverse
                     /note="In lacZ gene. Also called M13-rev"
     primer_bind     complement(446..468)
                     /label=M13/pUC Reverse
                     /note="In lacZ gene"
     protein_bind    457..473
                     /label=lac operator
                     /bound_moiety="lac repressor encoded by lacI"
                     /note="The lac repressor binds to the lac operator to
                     inhibit transcription in E. coli. This inhibition can be
                     relieved by adding lactose or
                     isopropyl-beta-D-thiogalactopyranoside (IPTG)."
     promoter        complement(481..511)
                     /label=lac promoter
                     /note="promoter for the E. coli lac operon"
     protein_bind    526..547
                     /label=CAP binding site
                     /bound_moiety="E. coli catabolite activator protein"
                     /note="CAP binding activates transcription in the presence
                     of cAMP."
ORIGIN
        1 cggatgcggg ggagttgaga ggtccgccgt tacagttgga cacaggccaa cttgtgaaga
       61 ttgcaaaacg tggcggcgtg accgcaatgg aggcagtgca tgcatcgcgc aatgcactga
      121 cgggtgcccc cctggagacg ggcgccgcta cagggcgcgt cccattcgcc attcaggctg
      181 cgcaactgtt gggaagggcg atcggtgcgg gcctcttcgc tattacgcca gctggcgaaa
      241 gggggatgtg ctgcaaggcg attaagttgg gtaacgccag ggttttccca gtcacgacgt
      301 tgtaaaacga cggccagtga gcgcgcgtaa tacgactcac tatagggcga attgggtacc
      361 gggccccccc tcgaggtcct ccagcttttg ttccctttag tgagggttaa ttgcgcgctt
      421 ggcgtaatca tggtcatagc tgtttcctgt gtgaaattgt tatccgctca caattccaca
      481 caacatacga gccggaagca taaagtgtaa agcctggggt gcctaatgag tgagctaact
      541 cacattaatt gcgttgcgct cactgcccgc tttccaccgg tcgtctccaa cgaccacctc
      601 gtcgccttgg cctgcctcgg cggacgtcct gccatggatg cagtgaaaaa gggattgccg
      661 cacgcgccgg aattgatcag aagagtcaat cgccgtattg gcgaacgcac gtcccatcgc
      721 gttgcctcta gatcccagct agtgaaatct gaattggaag agaagaaatc tgaacttaga
      781 cataaattga aatatgtgcc acatgaatat attgaattga ttgaaatcgc aagaaattca
      841 actcaggata gaatccttga aatgaaggtg atggagttct ttatgaaggt ttatggttat
      901 cgtggtaaac atttgggtgg atcaaggaaa ccagacgga
//
