>Addgene plasmid #80330 | pKT3Ts-goldyTALEN | addgene partial sequence | sequence record 155384 | TAL-F2 5'-ccaacgaccacctcgtcgcc-3'
AAAAGGGATTGCCGCACGCGCCGGAATTGATCAGAAGAGTCAATCGCCGTATTGGCGAACGCACGTCCCA
TCGCGTTGCCTCTAGATCCCAGCTAGTGAAATCTGAATTGGAAGAGAAGAAATCTGAACTTAGACATAAA
TTGAAATATGTGCCACATGAATATATTGAATTGATTGAAATCGCAAGAAATTCAACTCAGGATAGAATCC
TTGAAATGAAGGTGATGGAGTTCTTTATGAAGGTTTATGGTTATCGTGGTAAACATTTGGGTGGATCAAG
GAAACCAGACGGAGCAATTTATACTGTCGGATCTCCTATTGATTACGGTGTGATCGTTGATACTAAGGCA
TATTCAGGAGGTTATAATCTTCCAATTGGTCAAGCAGATGAAATGCAAAGATATGTCGAAGAGAATCAAA
CAAGAAACAAGCATATCAACCCTAATGAATGGTGGAAAGTCTATCCATCTTCAGTAACAGAATTTAAGTT
CTTGTTTGTGAGTGGTCATTTCAAAGGAAACTACAAAGCTCAGCTTACAAGATTGAATCATATCACTAAT
TGTAATGGAGCTGTTCTTAGTGTAGAAGAGCTTTTGATTGGTGGAGAAATGATTAAAGCTGGTACATTGA
CACTTGAGGAAGTGAGAAGGAAATTTAATAACGGTGAGATAAACTTTTAATAGGCTAGTGACTGACTAGG
ATCTGGTTACCACTAAACCAGCCTCAAGAACACCCGAATGGAGTCTCTAAGCTACATAATACCAACTTAC
ACTTTACAAAATGTTGTCCCCCAAAATGTAGCCATTCGTATCTGCTCCTAATAAAAAGAAAGTTTCTTCA
CATTCTAAAAA
